Addgene plasmid #12973: pRK5-myc-Cdc42-T17N
Depositing lab: Gary Bokoch.
Backbone
  Vector backbone: pRK5-Myc
  Backbone size w/o insert (bp): 4750
  Vector type: Mammalian Expression
Growth in bacteria
  Bacterial resistance: Ampicillin, 100 μg/mL
  Growth temperature: 37°C
  Growth strain: DH5alpha
  Copy number: High Copy
Gene/Insert
  Gene/Insert name: Cdc42 DN (alt name: Cdc42)
  Species: H. sapiens (human)
  Insert size (bp): 576
  Mutation: T17N Dominant negative
  GenBank ID: M57298
  Entrez Gene: CDC42 (a.k.a. CDC42Hs, G25K, TKS)
  Tag / fusion protein: Myc (N terminal on backbone)
  Cloning method: Restriction Enzyme; 5′ cloning site BamHI (not destroyed); 3′ cloning site EcoRI (not destroyed)
  Sequencing primers: 5′ SP6
Resource information
  A portion of this plasmid was derived from a plasmid made by: P. Hall
Terms and licenses: Academic/Nonprofit Terms; Industry Terms: Not Available to Industry
How to cite: pRK5-myc-Cdc42-T17N was a gift from Gary Bokoch (Addgene plasmid # 12973 ; http://n2t.net/addgene:12973 ; RRID:Addgene_12973)
