[The description below was written by a language model from this plasmid's Addgene catalogue record and pLannotate feature annotations shown in this document.]
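Description:
pRK5-myc-Cdc42-T17N is a mammalian expression plasmid built on the pRK5-Myc backbone that encodes a dominant-negative form of the human Rho-family small GTPase Cdc42. It is propagated in E. coli as a high-copy plasmid through a ColE1/pUC-type origin and is selected with ampicillin via the β-lactamase (AmpR) gene and its own promoter. An M13 phage origin is also present, which in principle allows single-stranded DNA production. The annotated fragments of lacI, lacZα, bom and rop, together with the lac promoter and operator, appear to be remnants of the vector's cloning history rather than functional parts. No mammalian selection marker is annotated, which suits the plasmid to transient transfection.

The 576 bp Cdc42 coding sequence sits between retained BamHI and EcoRI sites and is driven by the human cytomegalovirus immediate-early enhancer and promoter. A fragment of CMV intron A lies in the 5′ leader, and an SV40 polyadenylation signal terminates the transcript. An SP6 promoter just upstream of the insert serves as a sequencing primer site and could support in vitro transcription. The catalogue record states that the backbone supplies an N-terminal Myc epitope for detecting the protein with anti-Myc antibodies, although the feature table does not annotate the tag separately. The short "IgH signal sequence" fragment called just upstream of the insert may be a spurious match. An SV40 enhancer/early promoter region lies downstream of the cassette.

The T17N substitution is the classic dominant-negative mutation of Ras-superfamily GTPases. It is generally understood to favour the inactive, GDP-bound or nucleotide-free state and to sequester exchange factors, which blocks activation of endogenous Cdc42. The construct is therefore typically used to inhibit Cdc42 signalling in transfected mammalian cells.
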