Features (pLannotate 1.2.2; 20 found; start..end, strand, type, name):
      2..94      +  CDS            lacI (fragment): lac repressor; lacI; The lac repressor binds to the lac operator to inhibit transcription in E. coli. This inhibition can be relieved by adding lactose or isopropyl-β-D-thiogalactopyranoside (IPTG).
    107..128     +  protein_bind   CAP binding site: CAP binding activates transcription in the presence of cAMP. E. coli catabolite activator protein
    143..173     +  promoter       lac promoter: promoter for the E. coli lac operon
    181..197     +  protein_bind   lac operator: The lac repressor binds to the lac operator to inhibit transcription in E. coli. This inhibition can be relieved by adding lactose or isopropyl-β-D-thiogalactopyranoside (IPTG). lac repressor encoded by lacI
    250..629     +  enhancer       CMV enhancer: human cytomegalovirus immediate early enhancer
    630..833     +  promoter       CMV promoter: human cytomegalovirus (CMV) immediate early promoter
    969..1012    +  intron         CMV intron (fragment): modified intron A from human cytomegalovirus
   1064..1082    +  promoter       SP6 promoter: promoter for bacteriophage SP6 RNA polymerase
   1086..1123    +  CDS            IgH signal sequence (fragment): signal sequence from the mouse immunoglobulin heavy chain variable region
   1206..1781    +  CDS            Cdc42 (T17N): dominant negative mutant of human Rho family small GTPase Cdc42
   1834..1968    +  polyA_signal   SV40 poly(A) signal: SV40 polyadenylation signal
   2037..2394    +  promoter       SV40 promoter: SV40 enhancer and early promoter
   2413..2567    +  CDS            lacZα (fragment): LacZα fragment of β-galactosidase; lacZ fragment
   2573..2624    -  misc_feature   bom (fragment): basis of mobility region from pBR322
   2643..3023    +  rep_origin     M13 ori (sequence partly withheld): M13 bacteriophage origin of replication; arrow indicates direction of (+) strand synthesis
   3099..3148    -  misc_feature   bom (fragment): basis of mobility region from pBR322
   3250..3285    -  CDS            rop (fragment): Rop protein, which maintains plasmids at low copy number; rop
   3380..3484    +  promoter       AmpR promoter: bla
   3485..4345    +  CDS            AmpR: β-lactamase; bla; confers resistance to ampicillin, carbenicillin, and related antibiotics
   4516..5104    +  rep_origin     ori: high-copy-number ColE1/pMB1/pBR322/pUC origin of replication
>Addgene plasmid #12973 | pRK5-myc-Cdc42-T17N | addgene full sequence | sequence record 134936 | Addgene NGS sequence
AGCGCCCAATACGCAAACCGCCTCTCCCCGCGCGTTGGCCGATTCATTAATGCAGCTGGCACGACAGGTT
TCCCGACTGGAAAGCGGGCAGTGAGCGCAACGCAATTAATGTGAGTTAGCTCACTCATTAGGCACCCCAG
GCTTTACACTTTATGCTTCCGGCTCGTATGTTGTGTGGAATTGTGAGCGGATAACAATTTCACACAGGAA
ACAGCTATGACATGATTACGAATTAATTCGAGCTCGCCCGACATTGATTATTGACTAGTTATTAATAGTA
ATCAATTACGGGGTCATTAGTTCATAGCCCATATATGGAGTTCCGCGTTACATAACTTACGGTAAATGGC
CCGCCTGGCTGACCGCCCAACGACCCCCGCCCATTGACGTCAATAATGACGTATGTTCCCATAGTAACGC
CAATAGGGACTTTCCATTGACGTCAATGGGTGGAGTATTTACGGTAAACTGCCCACTTGGCAGTACATCA
AGTGTATCATATGCCAAGTACGCCCCCTATTGACGTCAATGACGGTAAATGGCCCGCCTGGCATTATGCC
CAGTACATGACCTTATGGGACTTTCCTACTTGGCAGTACATCTACGTATTAGTCATCGCTATTACCATGG
TGATGCGGTTTTGGCAGTACATCAATGGGCGTGGATAGCGGTTTGACTCACGGGGATTTCCAAGTCTCCA
CCCCATTGACGTCAATGGGAGTTTGTTTTGGCACCAAAATCAACGGGACTTTCCAAAATGTCGTAACAAC
TCCGCCCCATTGACGCAAATGGGCGGTAGGCGTGTACGGTGGGAGGTCTATATAAGCAGAGCTCGTTTAG
TGAACCGTCAGATCGCCTGGAGACGCCATCCACGCTGTTTTGACCTCCATAGAAGACACCGGGACCGATC
CAGCCTCCGCGGCCGGGAACGGTGCATTGGAACGCGGATTCCCCGTGCCAAGAGTGACGTAAGTACCGCC
TATAGAGTCTATAGGCCCACCCCCTTGGCTTCGTTAGAACGCGGCTACAATTAATACATAACCTTATGTA
TCATACACATACGATTTAGGTGACACTATAGAATAACATCCACTTTGCCTTTCTCTCCACAGGTGTCCAC
TCCCAGGTCCAACTGCACCTCGGTTCTATCGATTGAATTGGCCACCATGGAGCAGAAGCTGATCTCCGAG
GAGGACCTGGGATCCATGCAGACAATTAAGTGTGTTGTTGTGGGCGATGGTGCTGTTGGTAAAAATTGTC
TCCTGATATCCTACACAACAAACAAATTTCCATCGGAATATGTACCGACTGTTTTTGACAACTATGCAGT
CACAGTTATGATTGGTGGAGAACCATATACTCTTGGACTTTTTGATACTGCAGGGCAAGAGGATTATGAC
AGATTACGACCGCTGAGTTATCCACAAACAGATGTATTTCTAGTCTGTTTTTCAGTGGTCTCTCCATCTT
CATTTGAAAACGTGAAAGAAAAGTGGGTGCCTGAGATAACTCACCACTGTCCAAAGACTCCTTTCTTGCT
TGTTGGGACTCAAATTGATCTCAGAGATGACCCCTCTACTATTGAGAAACTTGCCAAGAACAAACAGAAG
CCTATCACTCCAGAGACTGCTGAAAAGCTGGCCCGTGACCTGAAGGCTGTCAAGTATGTGGAGTGTTCTG
CACTTACACAGAAAGGCCTAAAGAATGTATTTGACGAAGCAATATTGGCTGCCCTGGAGCCTCCAGAACC
GAAGAAGAGCCGCAGGTGTGTGCTGCTATGAGGATCCGCGGCCGCGCTAGCGAATTCCTGCAGAAGCTTG
GCCGCCATGGCCCAACTTGTTTATTGCAGCTTATAATGGTTACAAATAAAGCAATAGCATCACAAATTTC
ACAAATAAAGCATTTTTTTCACTGCATTCTAGTTGTGGTTTGTCCAAACTCATCAATGTATCTTATCATG
TCTGGATCGGGAATTAATTCGGCGCAGCACCATGGCCTGAAATAACCTCTGAAAGAGGAACTTGGTTAGG
TACCTTCTGAGGCGGAAAGAACCAGCTGTGGAATGTGTGTCAGTTAGGGTGTGGAAAGTCCCCAGGCTCC
CCAGCAGGCAGAAGTATGCAAAGCATGCATCTCAATTAGTCAGCAACCAGGTGTGGAAAGTCCCCAGGCT
CCCCAGCAGGCAGAAGTATGCAAAGCATGCATCTCAATTAGTCAGCAACCATAGTCCCGCCCCTAACTCC
GCCCATCCCGCCCCTAACTCCGCCCAGTTCCGCCCATTCTCCGCCCCATGGCTGACTAATTTTTTTTATT
TATGCAGAGGCCGAGGCCGCCTCGGCCTCTGAGCTATTCCAGAAGTAGTGAGGAGGCTTTTTTGGAGGCC
TAGGCTTTTGCAAAAAGCTGTTAACAGCTTGGCACTGGCCGTCGTTTTACAACGTCGTGACTGGGAAAAC
CCTGGCGTTACCCAACTTAATCGCCTTGCAGCACATCCCCCTTTCGCCAGCTGGCGTAATAGCGAAGAGG
CCCGCACCGATCGCCCTTCCCAACAGTTGCGCAGCCTGAATGGCGAATGGCGCCTGATGCGGTATTTTCT
CCTTACGCATCTGTGCGGTATTTCACACCGCATA
[142 nt withheld, positions 2625-2766]
C
[141 nt withheld, positions 2768-2908]
CCTTTGACGTTGGAGTCCACGTTCTTT
[37 nt withheld, positions 2936-2972]
ACCCTATCTCGGGCTATTCTTTTGATTTATAAGGGATTTTGCCGATTTCGGCCTATTGGTTAAAAAATGA
GCTGATTTAACAAAAATTTAACGCGAATTTTAACAAAATATTAACGTTTACAATTTTATGGTGCACTCTC
AGTACAATCTGCTCTGATGCCGCATAGTTAAGCCAGCCCCGACACCCGCCAACACCCGCTGACGCGCCCT
GACGGGCTTGTCTGCTCCCGGCATCCGCTTACAGACAAGCTGTGACCGTCTCCGGGAGCTGCATGTGTCA
GAGGTTTTCACCGTCATCACCGAAACGCGCGAGACGAAAGGGCCTCGTGATACGCCTATTTTTATAGGTT
AATGTCATGATAATAATGGTTTCTTAGACGTCAGGTGGCACTTTTCGGGGAAATGTGCGCGGAACCCCTA
TTTGTTTATTTTTCTAAATACATTCAAATATGTATCCGCTCATGAGACAATAACCCTGATAAATGCTTCA
ATAATATTGAAAAAGGAAGAGTATGAGTATTCAACATTTCCGTGTCGCCCTTATTCCCTTTTTTGCGGCA
TTTTGCCTTCCTGTTTTTGCTCACCCAGAAACGCTGGTGAAAGTAAAAGATGCTGAAGATCAGTTGGGTG
CACGAGTGGGTTACATCGAACTGGATCTCAACAGCGGTAAGATCCTTGAGAGTTTTCGCCCCGAAGAACG
TTTTCCAATGATGAGCACTTTTAAAGTTCTGCTATGTGGCGCGGTATTATCCCGTATTGACGCCGGGCAA
GAGCAACTCGGTCGCCGCATACACTATTCTCAGAATGACTTGGTTGAGTACTCACCAGTCACAGAAAAGC
ATCTTACGGATGGCATGACAGTAAGAGAATTATGCAGTGCTGCCATAACCATGAGTGATAACACTGCGGC
CAACTTACTTCTGACAACGATCGGAGGACCGAAGGAGCTAACCGCTTTTTTGCACAACATGGGGGATCAT
GTAACTCGCCTTGATCGTTGGGAACCGGAGCTGAATGAAGCCATACCAAACGACGAGCGTGACACCACGA
TGCCTGTAGCAATGGCAACAACGTTGCGCAAACTATTAACTGGCGAACTACTTACTCTAGCTTCCCGGCA
ACAATTAATAGACTGGATGGAGGCGGATAAAGTTGCAGGACCACTTCTGCGCTCGGCCCTTCCGGCTGGC
TGGTTTATTGCTGATAAATCTGGAGCCGGTGAGCGTGGGTCTCGCGGTATCATTGCAGCACTGGGGCCAG
ATGGTAAGCCCTCCCGTATCGTAGTTATCTACACGACGGGGAGTCAGGCAACTATGGATGAACGAAATAG
ACAGATCGCTGAGATAGGTGCCTCACTGATTAAGCATTGGTAACTGTCAGACCAAGTTTACTCATATATA
CTTTAGATTGATTTAAAACTTCATTTTTAATTTAAAAGGATCTAGGTGAAGATCCTTTTTGATAATCTCA
TGACCAAAATCCCTTAACGTGAGTTTTCGTTCCACTGAGCGTCAGACCCCGTAGAAAAGATCAAAGGATC
TTCTTGAGATCCTTTTTTTCTGCGCGTAATCTGCTGCTTGCAAACAAAAAAACCACCGCTACCAGCGGTG
GTTTGTTTGCCGGATCAAGAGCTACCAACTCTTTTTCCGAAGGTAACTGGCTTCAGCAGAGCGCAGATAC
CAAATACTGTTCTTCTAGTGTAGCCGTAGTTAGGCCACCACTTCAAGAACTCTGTAGCACCGCCTACATA
CCTCGCTCTGCTAATCCTGTTACCAGTGGCTGCTGCCAGTGGCGATAAGTCGTGTCTTACCGGGTTGGAC
TCAAGACGATAGTTACCGGATAAGGCGCAGCGGTCGGGCTGAACGGGGGGTTCGTGCACACAGCCCAGCT
TGGAGCGAACGACCTACACCGAACTGAGATACCTACAGCGTGAGCTATGAGAAAGCGCCACGCTTCCCGA
AGGGAGAAAGGCGGACAGGTATCCGGTAAGCGGCAGGGTCGGAACAGGAGAGCGCACGAGGGAGCTTCCA
GGGGGAAACGCCTGGTATCTTTATAGTCCTGTCGGGTTTCGCCACCTCTGACTTGAGCGTCGATTTTTGT
GATGCTCGTCAGGGGGGCGGAGCCTATGGAAAAACGCCAGCAACGCGGCCTTTTTACGGTTCCTGGCCTT
TTGCTGGCCTTTTGCTCACATGTTCTTTCCTGCGTTATCCCCTGATTCTGTGGATAACCGTATTACCGCC
TTTGAGTGAGCTGATACCGCTCGCCGCAGCCGAACGACCGAGCGCAGCGAGTCAGTGAGCGAGGAAGCGG
AAG
