>Addgene plasmid #12973 | pRK5-myc-Cdc42-T17N | addgene partial sequence | sequence record 19402 | SP6 5'-ATTTAGGTGACACTATAG-3'
CCAGGTCCAACTGCACCTCGGTTCTATCGATTGAATTGGCCACCATGGAGCAGAAGCTGATCTCCGAGGA
GGACCTGGGATCCATGCAGACAATTAAGTGTGTTGTTGTGGGCGATGGTGCTGTTGGTAAAAATTGTCTC
CTGATATCCTACACAACAAACAAATTTCCATCGGAATATGTACCGACTGTTTTTGACAACTATGCAGTCA
CAGTTATGATTGGTGGAGAACCATATACTCTTGGACTTTTTGATACTGCAGGGCAAGAGGATTATGACAG
ATTACGACCGCTGAGTTATCCACAAACAGATGTATTTCTAGTCTGTTTTTCAGTGGTCTCTCCATCTTCA
TTTGAAAACGTGAAAGAAAAGTGGGTGCCTGAGATAACTCACCACTGTCCAAAGACTCCTTTCTTGCTTG
TTGGGACTCAAATTGATCTCAGAGATGACCCCTCTACTATTGAGAAACTTGCCAAGAACAAACAGAAGCC
TATCACTCCAGAGACTGCTGAAAAGCTGGCCCGTGACCTGAAGGCTGTCAAGTATGTGGAGTGTTCTGCA
CTTACACAGAAAGGCCTAAAGAATGTATTTGACGAAGCAATATTGGCTGCCCTGGAGCCTCCAGAACCGA
AGAAGAGCCGCAGGTGTGTGCTGCTATGAGGATCCGCGGCCGCGCTAGCGAATTCCT
